>Addgene plasmid #18469 | T4 Lysozyme A98L WT* | addgene partial sequence | sequence record 24255 | 3primeUP
TACTGAAAAAGCCCGCTCATTAGGCGGGCTCAGATCTGCTCATGTTTGACAGCTTATCATCGATAAGCTT
CGGCAATAAATTCTTGATATGTTTTCATATGTTTCCTTTAAATATTTTAATTAGTAATTGTCTATTCAAG
TAATTGTGAATATACTATCACAATTCCAAGAGAAAGTAAACAGCTTTATAGATTTTTATACGCGTCCCAA
GTGCCAGTTCTAAACGTTGTAATGACTCGTTTTGCGCGATTAGGTGTTTGATTATACCATCTACTTTTAG
CTAAGTTAACTGCTGCTTCATCCCAGCGTTTTTGTTGAAGCATACGTAAAGAGTTAGTAAATCCTGCCAC
ACCGGTTTCTCCCATTTGGAAAACCATATTAATCAACAAAGCGCGACGAACCGCATCAAGAGAATCATAA
ACCGGTTTTAATTTAGCATTTCTCAGAATTCCGCGAACAGCAGCATCAACATCCTGATTAAAGAGTTTTT
CAGCCTCATCTTTTGTAATTACACCATTAGTATTACGCCCAATAGCTTTATCTAATTCAGATTTAGCAGC
ATTAAGTGATGGACTTTTTGTAAGCAAATGACCGATGCCAATAGTGTAATAGCCTTCTGTGTCTTTATAG
ATTTTAAGTCTAAGACCTTCATCTATACGTAACATTTCAAATATATTCATAATACCTCCTAAGCATCGAT
GGATCCTGTTTCCTGTGTGAAATTGTTATCCGCTCACAATTCCACACATTATACGAGCCGATGATTAATT
GTCAACAGGGGGATGGGGAGTAAGCTGATCCGGTTCCTGTGTGAATTGTATCCG
