[The description below was written by a language model from this plasmid's Addgene catalogue record.]
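Description:
T4 Lysozyme A98L WT* is a bacterial expression plasmid built on the pHS1403 backbone (about 5 kb without insert) that carries a mutant form of the bacteriophage T4 lysozyme gene (gene e). It is a high-copy plasmid maintained in E. coli under ampicillin selection. The record does not name the origin of replication or the promoter driving expression, and no feature table is provided, so the regulatory elements of the backbone cannot be described from the available information.

The insert is roughly 600 bp and was cloned as a BamHI–HindIII fragment, with both restriction sites preserved. According to the depositor's notes, the BamHI site lies 27 bp from the start codon and the HindIII site 115 bp from the stop codon, so the fragment includes short flanking untranslated regions around the coding sequence and can be excised or swapped intact. The mutation field reads "A98L WT*": alanine 98 is replaced by leucine. The record does not define "WT*". In the T4 lysozyme literature the term generally denotes the cysteine-free pseudo-wild-type background used as the reference protein for engineered variants. No epitope or purification tags are listed.

The record does not state a purpose. A single point substitution in T4 lysozyme, a well-established model protein, is consistent with producing recombinant protein in bacteria to study how individual residue changes affect protein folding, stability and structure.
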