Addgene plasmid #18469: T4 Lysozyme A98L WT*
Depositing lab: Brian Matthews. Depositing organization: University of Oregon.
Backbone
  Vector backbone: pHS1403
  Backbone size w/o insert (bp): 5000
  Vector type: Bacterial Expression
Growth in bacteria
  Bacterial resistance: Ampicillin, 100 μg/mL
  Growth temperature: 37°C
  Growth strain: DH5alpha
  Copy number: High Copy
Gene/Insert
  Gene/Insert name: T4 Lysozyme
  Species: Bacteriophage T4
  Insert size (bp): 600
  Mutation: A98L WT*
  GenBank ID: NP_049736
  Entrez Gene: e (a.k.a. T4p123)
  Cloning method: Restriction Enzyme; 5′ cloning site BamHI (not destroyed); 3′ cloning site HindIII (not destroyed)
  Sequencing primers: 5′ na; 3′ GGCGTATCACGAGGCCC
Terms and licenses: Academic/Nonprofit Terms; Industry Terms: Not Available to Industry
Depositor comments: The BamHI site is 27 bp from the ATG and the HindIII site is 115 bp from the stop.
How to cite: T4 Lysozyme A98L WT* was a gift from Brian Matthews (Addgene plasmid # 18469 ; http://n2t.net/addgene:18469 ; RRID:Addgene_18469)
